>Addgene plasmid #140087 | pSLQ8454 pHR-hU6-LbCpf1 crRNA BB-EF1a-Puro-WPRE | addgene full sequence | sequence record 296670 | Addgene NGS Result
GCTAGAACGATTCGCAGTTAATCCTGGCCTGTTAGAAACATCAGAAGGCTGTAGACAAATACTGGGACAG
CTACAACCATCCCTTCAGACAGGATCAGAAGAACTTAGATCATTATATAATACAGTAGCAACCCTCTATT
GTGTGCATCAAAGGATAGAGATAAAAGACACCAAGGAAGCTTTAGACAAGATAGAGGAAGAGCAAAACAA
AAGTAAGACCACCGCACAGCAAGCGGCCGGCCGCTGATCTTCAGACCTGGAGGAGGAGATATGAGGGACA
ATTGGAGAAGTGAATTATATAAATATAAAGTAGTAAAAATTGAACCATTAGGAGTAGCACCCACCAAGGC
AAAGAGAAGAGTGGTGCAGAGAGAAAAAAGAGCAGTGGGAATAGGAGCTTTGTTCCTTGGGTTCTTGGGA
GCAGCAGGAAGCACTATGGGCGCAGCGTCAATGACGCTGACGGTACAGGCCAGACAATTATTGTCTGGTA
TAGTGCAGCAGCAGAACAATTTGCTGAGGGCTATTGAGGCGCAACAGCATCTGTTGCAACTCACAGTCTG
GGGCATCAAGCAGCTCCAGGCAAGAATCCTGGCTGTGGAAAGATACCTAAAGGATCAACAGCTCCTGGGG
ATTTGGGGTTGCTCTGGAAAACTCATTTGCACCACTGCTGTGCCTTGGAATGCTAGTTGGAGTAATAAAT
CTCTGGAACAGATTTGGAATCACACGACCTGGATGGAGTGGGACAGAGAAATTAACAATTACACAAGCTT
AATACACTCCTTAATTGAAGAATCGCAAAACCAGCAAGAAAAGAATGAACAAGAATTATTGGAATTAGAT
AAATGGGCAAGTTTGTGGAATTGGTTTAACATAACAAATTGGCTGTGGTATATAAAATTATTCATAATGA
TAGTAGGAGGCTTGGTAGGTTTAAGAATAGTTTTTGCTGTACTTTCTATAGTGAATAGAGTTAGGCAGGG
ATATTCACCATTATCGTTTCAGACCCACCTCCCAACCCCGAGGGGACCCGACAGGCCCGAAGGAATAGAA
GAAGAAGGTGGAGAGAGAGACAGAGACAGATCCATTCGATTAGTGAACGGATCGGCACTGCGTGCGCCAA
TTCTGCAGACAAATGGCAGTATTCATCCACAATTTTAAAAGAAAAGGGGGGATTGGGGGGTACAGTGCAG
GGGAAAGAATAGTAGACATAATAGCAACAGACATACAAACTAAAGAATTACAAAAACAAATTACAAAAAT
TCAAAATTTTCGGGTTTATTACAGGGACAGCAGAGATCCAGTTTGGTTAGTACCGGGCCCGCTCTAGAGA
GGGCCTATTTCCCATGATTCCTTCATATTTGCATATACGATACAAGGCTGTTAGAGAGATAATTAGAATT
AATTTGACTGTAAACACAAAGATATTAGTACAAAATACGTGACGTAGAAAGTAATAATTTCTTGGGTAGT
TTGCAGTTTTAAAATTATGTTTTAAAATGGACTATCATATGCTTACCGTAACTTGAAAGTATTTCGATTT
CTTGGCTTTATATATCTTGTGGAAAGGACGAAACACCGAATTTCTACTAAGTGTAGATGGAGACGATTAA
TGCGTCTCCTTTTTTTAAGCTTGGGCCGCTCGAGGGATCCATTAGGCGGCCGCGTGGATAACCGTATTAC
CGCCATGCATGTGCCCGTCAGTGGGCAGAGCGCACATCGCCCACAGTCCCCGAGAAGTTGGGGGGAGGGG
TCGGCAATTGAACCGGTGCCTAGAGAAGGTGGCGCGGGGTAAACTGGGAAAGTGATGTCGTGTACTGGCT
CCGCCTTTTTCCCGAGGGTGGGGGAGAACCGTATATAAGTGCAGTAGTCGCCGTGAACGTTCTTTTTCGC
AACGGGTTTGCCGCCAGAACACAGGTAAGTGCCGTGTGTGGTTCCCGCGGGCCTGGCCTCTTTACGGGTT
ATGGCCCTTGCGTGCCTTGAATTACTTCCACCTGGCTGCAGTACGTGATTCTTGATCCCGAGCTTCGGGT
TGGAAGTGGGTGGGAGAGTTCGAGGCCTTGCGCTTAAGGAGCCCCTTCGCCTCGTGCTTGAGTTGAGGCC
TGGCCTGGGCGCTGGGGCCGCCGCGTGCGAATCTGGTGGCACCTTCGCGCCTGTCTCGCTGCTTTCGATA
AGTCTCTAGCCATTTAAAATTTTTGATGACCTGCTGCGACGCTTTTTTTCTGGCAAGATAGTCTTGTAAA
TGCGGGCCAAGATCTGCACACTGGTATTTCGGTTTTTGGGGCCGCGGGCGGCGACGGGGCCCGTGCGTCC
CAGCGCACATGTTCGGCGAGGCGGGGCCTGCGAGCGCGGCCACCGAGAATCGGACGGGGGTAGTCTCAAG
CTGGCCGGCCTGCTCTGGTGCCTGGCCTCGCGCCGCCGTGTATCGCCCCGCCCTGGGCGGCAAGGCTGGC
CCGGTCGGCACCAGTTGCGTGAGCGGAAAGATGGCCGCTTCCCGGCCCTGCTGCAGGGAGCTCAAAATGG
AGGACGCGGCGCTCGGGAGAGCGGGCGGGTGAGTCACCCACACAAAGGAAAAGGGCCTTTCCGTCCTCAG
CCGTCGCTTCATGTGACTCCACGGAGTACCGGGCGCCGTCCAGGCACCTCGATTAGTTCTCGCGCTTTTG
GAGTACGTCGTCTTTAGGTTGGGGGGAGGGGTTTTATGCGATGGAGTTTCCCCACACTGAGTGGGTGGAG
ACTGAAGTTAGGCCAGCTTGGCACTTGATGTAATTCTCCTTGGAATTTGCCCTTTTTGAGTTTGGATCTT
GGTTCATTCTCAAGCCTCAGACAGTGGTTCAAAGTTTTTTTCTTCCATTTCAGGTGTCGTGAGCTAGCCC
ACCATGACCGAGTACAAGCCCACGGTGCGCCTCGCCACCCGCGACGACGTCCCCCGGGCCGTACGCACCC
TCGCCGCCGCGTTCGCCGACTACCCCGCCACGCGCCACACCGTCGACCCGGACCGCCACATCGAGCGGGT
CACCGAGCTGCAAGAACTCTTCCTCACGCGCGTCGGGCTCGACATCGGCAAGGTGTGGGTCGCGGACGAC
GGCGCCGCGGTGGCGGTCTGGACCACGCCGGAGAGCGTCGAAGCGGGGGCGGTGTTCGCCGAGATCGGCC
CGCGCATGGCCGAGTTGAGCGGTTCCCGGCTGGCCGCGCAGCAACAGATGGAAGGCCTCCTGGCGCCGCA
CCGGCCCAAGGAGCCCGCGTGGTTCCTGGCCACCGTCGGCGTTTCTCCAGACCACCAGGGCAAGGGTCTG
GGCAGCGCCGTCGTGCTCCCCGGAGTGGAGGCGGCCGAGCGCGCCGGGGTGCCCGCCTTCCTGGAGACCT
CCGCGCCCCGCAACCTCCCCTTCTACGAGCGGCTCGGCTTCACCGTCACCGCCGACGTCGAGGTGCCCGA
AGGACCGCGCACCTGGTGCATGACCCGCAAGCCCGGTGCCTAAGAATTCGTCGAGGGACCTAATAACTTC
GTATAGCATACATTATACGAAGTTATACATGTTTAAGGGTTCCGGTTCCACTAGGTACAATTCGATATCA
AGCTTATCGATAATCAACCTCTGGATTACAAAATTTGTGAAAGATTGACTGGTATTCTTAACTATGTTGC
TCCTTTTACGCTATGTGGATACGCTGCTTTAATGCCTTTGTATCATGCTATTGCTTCCCGTATGGCTTTC
ATTTTCTCCTCCTTGTATAAATCCTGGTTGCTGTCTCTTTATGAGGAGTTGTGGCCCGTTGTCAGGCAAC
GTGGCGTGGTGTGCACTGTGTTTGCTGACGCAACCCCCACTGGTTGGGGCATTGCCACCACCTGTCAGCT
CCTTTCCGGGACTTTCGCTTTCCCCCTCCCTATTGCCACGGCGGAACTCATCGCCGCCTGCCTTGCCCGC
TGCTGGACAGGGGCTCGGCTGTTGGGCACTGACAATTCCGTGGTGTTGTCGGGGAAATCATCGTCCTTTC
CTTGGCTGCTCGCCTGTGTTGCCACCTGGATTCTGCGCGGGACGTCCTTCTGCTACGTCCCTTCGGCCCT
CAATCCAGCGGACCTTCCTTCCCGCGGCCTGCTGCCGGCTCTGCGGCCTCTTCCGCGTCTTCGCCTTCGC
CCTCAGACGAGTCGGATCTCCCTTTGGGCCGCCTCCCCGCATCGATACCGTCGACCTCGATCGAGACCTA
GAAAAACATGGAGCAATCACAAGTAGCAATACAGCAGCTACCAATGCTGATTGTGCCTGGCTAGAAGCAC
AAGAGGAGGAGGAGGTGGGTTTTCCAGTCACACCTCAGGTACCTTTAAGACCAATGACTTACAAGGCAGC
TGTAGATCTTAGCCACTTTTTAAAAGAAAAGGGGGGACTGGAAGGGCTAATTCACTCCCAACGAAGACAA
GATATCCTTGATCTGTGGATCTACCACACACAAGGCTACTTCCCTGATTGGCAGAACTACACACCAGGGC
CAGGGATCAGATATCCACTGACCTTTGGATGGTGCTACAAGCTAGTACCAGTTGAGCAAGAGAAGGTAGA
AGAAGCCAATGAAGGAGAGAACACCCGCTTGTTACACCCTGTGAGCCTGCATGGGATGGATGACCCGGAG
AGAGAAGTATTAGAGTGGAGGTTTGACAGCCGCCTAGCATTTCATCACATGGCCCGAGAGCTGCATCCGG
ACTGTACTGGGTCTCTCTGGTTAGACCAGATCTGAGCCTGGGAGCTCTCTGGCTAACTAGGGAACCCACT
GCTTAAGCCTCAATAAAGCTTGCCTTGAGTGCTTCAAGTAGTGTGTGCCCGTCTGTTGTGTGACTCTGGT
AACTAGAGATCCCTCAGACCCTTTTAGTCAGTGTGGAAAATCTCTAGCAGCATGTGAGCAAAAGGCCAGC
AAAAGGCCAGGAACCGTAAAAAGGCCGCGTTGCTGGCGTTTTTCCATAGGCTCCGCCCCCCTGACGAGCA
TCACAAAAATCGACGCTCAAGTCAGAGGTGGCGAAACCCGACAGGACTATAAAGATACCAGGCGTTTCCC
CCTGGAAGCTCCCTCGTGCGCTCTCCTGTTCCGACCCTGCCGCTTACCGGATACCTGTCCGCCTTTCTCC
CTTCGGGAAGCGTGGCGCTTTCTCATAGCTCACGCTGTAGGTATCTCAGTTCGGTGTAGGTCGTTCGCTC
CAAGCTGGGCTGTGTGCACGAACCCCCCGTTCAGCCCGACCGCTGCGCCTTATCCGGTAACTATCGTCTT
GAGTCCAACCCGGTAAGACACGACTTATCGCCACTGGCAGCAGCCACTGGTAACAGGATTAGCAGAGCGA
GGTATGTAGGCGGTGCTACAGAGTTCTTGAAGTGGTGGCCTAACTACGGCTACACTAGAAGAACAGTATT
TGGTATCTGCGCTCTGCTGAAGCCAGTTACCTTCGGAAAAAGAGTTGGTAGCTCTTGATCCGGCAAACAA
ACCACCGCTGGTAGCGGTGGTTTTTTTGTTTGCAAGCAGCAGATTACGCGCAGAAAAAAAGGATCTCAAG
AAGATCCTTTGATCTTTTCTACGGGGTCTGACGCTCAGTGGAACGAAAACTCACGTTAAGGGATTTTGGT
CATGAGATTATCAAAAAGGATCTTCACCTAGATCCTTTTAAATTAAAAATGAAGTTTTAAATCAATCTAA
AGTATATATGAGTAAACTTGGTCTGACAGTTACCAATGCTTAATCAGTGAGGCACCTATCTCAGCGATCT
GTCTATTTCGTTCATCCATAGTTGCCTGACTCCCCGTCGTGTAGATAACTACGATACGGGAGGGCTTACC
ATCTGGCCCCAGTGCTGCAATGATACCGCGAGACCCACGCTCACCGGCTCCAGATTTATCAGCAATAAAC
CAGCCAGCCGGAAGGGCCGAGCGCAGAAGTGGTCCTGCAACTTTATCCGCCTCCATCCAGTCTATTAATT
GTTGCCGGGAAGCTAGAGTAAGTAGTTCGCCAGTTAATAGTTTGCGCAACGTTGTTGCCATTGCTACAGG
CATCGTGGTGTCACGCTCGTCGTTTGGTATGGCTTCATTCAGCTCCGGTTCCCAACGATCAAGGCGAGTT
ACATGATCCCCCATGTTGTGCAAAAAAGCGGTTAGCTCCTTCGGTCCTCCGATCGTTGTCAGAAGTAAGT
TGGCCGCAGTGTTATCACTCATGGTTATGGCAGCACTGCATAATTCTCTTACTGTCATGCCATCCGTAAG
ATGCTTTTCTGTGACTGGTGAGTACTCAACCAAGTCATTCTGAGAATAGTGTATGCGGCGACCGAGTTGC
TCTTGCCCGGCGTCAATACGGGATAATACCGCGCCACATAGCAGAACTTTAAAAGTGCTCATCATTGGAA
AACGTTCTTCGGGGCGAAAACTCTCAAGGATCTTACCGCTGTTGAGATCCAGTTCGATGTAACCCACTCG
TGCACCCAACTGATCTTCAGCATCTTTTACTTTCACCAGCGTTTCTGGGTGAGCAAAAACAGGAAGGCAA
AATGCCGCAAAAAAGGGAATAAGGGCGACACGGAAATGTTGAATACTCATACTCTTCCTTTTTCAATATT
ATTGAAGCATTTATCAGGGTTATTGTCTCATGAGCGGATACATATTTGAATGTATTTAGAAAAATAAACA
AATAGGGGTTCCGCGCACATTTCCCCGAAAAGTGCCACCTGACGTCGACGGATCGGGAGATCTCCCGATC
CCCTATGGTGCACTCTCAGTACAATCTGCTCTGATGCCGCATAGTTAAGCCAGTATCTGCTCCCTGCTTG
TGTGTTGGAGGTCGCTGAGTAGTGCGCGAGCAAAATTTAAGCTACAACAAGGCAAGGCTTGACCGACAAT
TGCATGAAGAATCTGCTTAGGGTTAGGCGTTTTGCGCTGCTTCGCGATGTACGGGCCAGATATACGCGTT
GACATTGATTATTGACTAGTTATTAATAGTAATCAATTACGGGGTCATTAGTTCATAGCCCATATATGGA
GTTCCGCGTTACATAACTTACGGTAAATGGCCCGCCTGGCTGACCGCCCAACGACCCCCGCCCATTGACG
TCAATAATGACGTATGTTCCCATAGTAACGCCAATAGGGACTTTCCATTGACGTCAATGGGTGGAGTATT
TACGGTAAACTGCCCACTTGGCAGTACATCAAGTGTATCATATGCCAAGTACGCCCCCTATTGACGTCAA
TGACGGTAAATGGCCCGCCTGGCATTATGCCCAGTACATGACCTTATGGGACTTTCCTACTTGGCAGTAC
ATCTACGTATTAGTCATCGCTATTACCATGGTGATGCGGTTTTGGCAGTACATCAATGGGCGTGGATAGC
GGTTTGACTCACGGGGATTTCCAAGTCTCCACCCCATTGACGTCAATGGGAGTTTGTTTTGGCACCAAAA
TCAACGGGACTTTCCAAAATGTCGTAACAACTCCGCCCCATTGACGCAAATGGGCGGTAGGCGTGTACGG
TGGGAGGTCTATATAAGCAGCGCGTTTTGCCTGTACTGGGTCTCTCTGGTTAGACCAGATCTGAGCCTGG
GAGCTCTCTGGCTAACTAGGGAACCCACTGCTTAAGCCTCAATAAAGCTTGCCTTGAGTGCTTCAAGTAG
TGTGTGCCCGTCTGTTGTGTGACTCTGGTAACTAGAGATCCCTCAGACCCTTTTAGTCAGTGTGGAAAAT
CTCTAGCAGTGGCGCCCGAACAGGGACTTGAAAGCGAAAGGGAAACCAGAGGAGCTCTCTCGACGCAGGA
CTCGGCTTGCTGAAGCGCGCACGGCAAGAGGCGAGGGGCGGCGACTGGTGAGTACGCCAAAAATTTTGAC
TAGCGGAGGCTAGAAGGAGAGAGATGGGTGCGAGAGCGTCAGTATTAAGCGGGGGAGAATTAGATCGCGA
TGGGAAAAAATTCGGTTAAGGCCAGGGGGAAAGAAAAAATATAAATTAAAACATATAGTATGGGCAAGCA
GGGA
Features (pLannotate 1.2.2; 21 found; start..end, strand, type, name):
    393..626     +  misc_feature   RRE: The Rev response element (RRE) of HIV-1 allows for Rev-dependent mRNA export from the nucleus to the cytoplasm.
   1003..1103    +  CDS            Rev (fragment): human immunodeficiency virus 1 (HIV-1) Rev protein; rev; enhances nuclear export of unspliced and incompletely spliced viral mRNAs
   1153..1270    +  misc_feature   cPPT/CTS: central polypurine tract and central termination sequence of HIV-1
   1329..1569    +  promoter       U6 promoter: RNA polymerase III promoter for human U6 snRNA
   1691..2862    +  promoter       EF-1α promoter: strong constitutive promoter for human elongation factor EF-1α
   2874..3471    +  CDS            PuroR (fragment): puromycin N-acetyltransferase; pac from Streptomyces alboniger; confers resistance to puromycin
   3493..3526    +  protein_bind   loxP: Cre-mediated recombination occurs in the 8-bp core sequence (GCATACAT). Cre recombinase
   3559..3582    +  misc_feature   MCS (fragment): pBluescript multiple cloning site
   3582..4170    +  misc_feature   WPRE: woodchuck hepatitis virus posttranscriptional regulatory element
   4171..4190    +  misc_feature   MCS (fragment): pBluescript multiple cloning site
   4192..4692    +  CDS            nef (fragment): NEF_HV1LA - Experimental evidence at protein level: Swiss-Prot protein existence level 1. Extracellular Nef protein targets CD4(+) T-lymphocytes for apoptosis by interacting with CXCR4 surface receptors. From Human immunodeficiency virus type 1 group M subtype B (isolate Lai) (HIV-1).
   4699..4879    +  LTR            5' LTR (truncated): truncated 5' long terminal repeat (LTR) from HIV-1
   4941..5529    -  rep_origin     ori: high-copy-number ColE1/pMB1/pBR322/pUC origin of replication
   5700..6560    -  CDS            AmpR: β-lactamase; bla; confers resistance to ampicillin, carbenicillin, and related antibiotics
   6561..6665    -  promoter       AmpR promoter: bla
   6724..6776    -  misc_feature   bom (fragment): basis of mobility region from pBR322
   6931..7310    +  enhancer       CMV enhancer: human cytomegalovirus immediate early enhancer
   7311..7510    +  promoter       CMV promoter: human cytomegalovirus (CMV) immediate early promoter
   7528..7708    +  LTR            5' LTR (truncated): truncated 5' long terminal repeat (LTR) from HIV-1
   7755..7880    +  misc_feature   HIV-1 Ψ: packaging signal of human immunodeficiency virus type 1
   7864..218     +  CDS            HIV-1 gag (fragment) (across the origin): gag protein from human immunodeficiency virus 1; gag
