[The description below was written by a language model from this plasmid's Addgene catalogue record and pLannotate feature annotations shown in this document.]
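Description:
pSLQ8454 pHR-hU6-LbCpf1 crRNA BB-EF1a-Puro-WPRE is a lentiviral transfer plasmid on the pHR backbone. It serves as an empty cloning backbone for expressing LbCpf1 (LbCas12a) crRNAs in mammalian cells. In bacteria it is maintained as a high-copy plasmid through a ColE1/pUC-type origin and selected with ampicillin via the β-lactamase gene. The 7,984 nt sequence record carries a CMV enhancer/promoter placed upstream of a truncated HIV-1 LTR. This arrangement drives transcription of the viral genomic RNA in packaging cells. It is followed by the Ψ packaging signal with a gag fragment, the Rev response element for Rev-dependent nuclear export, and the cPPT/CTS. A second truncated LTR, preceded by a nef fragment, closes the proviral region. The annotation tool labels this element as a 5' LTR, although its position is that of the 3' LTR.

The payload consists of two independent expression units. A human U6 RNA polymerase III promoter sits upstream of the synthetic crRNA backbone, into which user-defined guide sequences are inserted. The record lists Gibson assembly as the cloning method but does not annotate the crRNA scaffold or the insertion site. Downstream, the EF-1α promoter drives puromycin N-acetyltransferase for selection of transduced cells. The catalogue lists this cassette as a "tag", but it is a separate transcription unit. A WPRE follows to enhance transcript expression. A single loxP site lies between PuroR and the WPRE, and the record does not explain its role. The plasmid encodes no Cas12a, so the nuclease must be supplied separately. It was deposited with work on split Cas12a systems for multi-input sensing and signal integration.
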