Addgene plasmid #140087: pSLQ8454 pHR-hU6-LbCpf1 crRNA BB-EF1a-Puro-WPRE
Purpose: Backbone for cloning U6 driven LbCpf1 (Cas12a) crRNA, with EF1a driven puromycin resistance
Depositing lab: Stanley Qi. Depositing organization: Stanford University. Publication: Multiple Input Sensing and Signal Integration Using a Split Cas12a System. Kempton HR, Goudy LE, Love KS, Qi LS. Mol Cell. 2020 Jan 30. pii: S1097-2765(20)30037-X. doi: 10.1016/j.molcel.2020.01.016. PubMed 32027839.
Backbone
  Vector backbone: pHR
  Vector type: Mammalian Expression, Lentiviral
  Selectable markers: Puromycin
Growth in bacteria
  Bacterial resistance: Ampicillin, 100 μg/mL
  Growth temperature: 37°C
  Growth strain: NEB Stable
  Copy number: High Copy
Gene/Insert
  Gene/Insert name: LbCpf1 (LbCas12a) crRNA backbone
  Species: Synthetic
  Promoter: U6
  Tag / fusion protein: EF1a-Puro (C terminal on backbone)
  Cloning method: Gibson Cloning
  Sequencing primers: 5′ cgggtttattacagggacagcagag; 3′ gagccagtacacgacatcactttc
Terms and licenses: Academic/Nonprofit Terms; Industry Terms: Not Available to Industry
How to cite: pSLQ8454 pHR-hU6-LbCpf1 crRNA BB-EF1a-Puro-WPRE was a gift from Stanley Qi (Addgene plasmid # 140087 ; http://n2t.net/addgene:140087 ; RRID:Addgene_140087)
